>Addgene plasmid #11154 | pEF-GFP | addgene full sequence | sequence record 320837 | Addgene NGS Result
GTCGACATTGATTATTGACTAGATCATCGCGTGAGGCTCCGGTGCCCGTCAGTGGGCAGAGCGCACATCG
CCCACAGTCCCCGAGAAGTTGGGGGGAGGGGTCGGCAATTGAACCGGTGCCTAGAGAAGGTGGCGCGGGG
TAAACTGGGAAAGTGATGTCGTGTACTGGCTCCGCCTTTTTCCCGAGGGTGGGGGAGAACCGTATATAAG
TGCAGTAGTCGCCGTGAACGTTCTTTTTCGCAACGGGTTTGCCGCCAGAACACAGGTAAGTGCCGTGTGT
GGTTCCCGCGGGCCTGGCCTCTTTACGGGTTATGGCCCTTGCGTGCCTTGAATTACTTCCACGCCCCTGG
CTGCAGTACGTGATTCTTGATCCCGAGCTTCGGGTTGGAAGTGGGTGGGAGAGTTCGAGGCCTTGCGCTT
AAGGAGCCCCTTCGCCTCGTGCTTGAGTTGAGGCCTGGCCTGGGCGCTGGGGCCGCCGCGTGCGAATCTG
GTGGCACCTTCGCGCCTGTCTCGCTGCTTTCGATAAGTCTCTAGCCATTTAAAATTTTTGATGACCTGCT
GCGACGCTTTTTTTCTGGCAAGATAGTCTTGTAAATGCGGGCCAAGATCTGCACACTGGTATTTCGGTTT
TTGGGGCCGCGGGCGGCGACGGGGCCCGTGCGTCCCAGCGCACATGTTCGGCGAGGCGGGGCCTGCGAGC
GCGGCCACCGAGAATCGGACGGGGGTAGTCTCAAGCTGGCCGGCCTGCTCTGGTGCCTGGCCTCGCGCCG
CCGTGTATCGCCCCGCCCTGGGCGGCAAGGCTGGCCCGGTCGGCACCAGTTGCGTGAGCGGAAAGATGGC
CGCTTCCCGGCCCTGCTGCAGGGAGCTCAAAATGGAGGACGCGGCGCTCGGGAGAGCGGGCGGGTGAGTC
ACCCACACAAAGGAAAAGGGCCTTTCCGTCCTCAGCCGTCGCTTCATGTGACTCCACGGAGTACCGGGCG
CCGTCCAGGCACCTCGATTAGTTCTCGAGCTTTTGGAGTACGTCGTCTTTAGGTTGGGGGGAGGGGTTTT
ATGCGATGGAGTTTCCCCACACTGAGTGGGTGGAGACTGAAGTTAGGCCAGCTTGGCACTTGATGTAATT
CTCCTTGGAATTTGCCCTTTTTGAGTTTGGATCTTGGTTCATTCTCAAGCCTCAGACAGTGGTTCAAAGT
TTTTTTCTTCCATTTCAGGTGTCGTGAGGAATTCTGCAGTCGACGGTACCGCGGGCCCGGGATCCACCGG
TCGCCACCATGGTGAGCAAGGGCGAGGAGCTGTTCACCGGGGTGGTGCCCATCCTGGTCGAGCTGGACGG
CGACGTAAACGGCCACAAGTTCAGCGTGTCCGGCGAGGGCGAGGGCGATGCCACCTACGGCAAGCTGACC
CTGAAGTTCATCTGCACCACCGGCAAGCTGCCCGTGCCCTGGCCCACCCTCGTGACCACCCTGACCTACG
GCGTGCAGTGCTTCAGCCGCTACCCCGACCACATGAAGCAGCACGACTTCTTCAAGTCCGCCATGCCCGA
AGGCTACGTCCAGGAGCGCACCATCTTCTTCAAGGACGACGGCAACTACAAGACCCGCGCCGAGGTGAAG
TTCGAGGGCGACACCCTGGTGAACCGCATCGAGCTGAAGGGCATCGACTTCAAGGAGGACGGCAACATCC
TGGGGCACAAGCTGGAGTACAACTACAACAGCCACAACGTCTATATCATGGCCGACAAGCAGAAGAACGG
CATCAAGGTGAACTTCAAGATCCGCCACAACATCGAGGACGGCAGCGTGCAGCTCGCCGACCACTACCAG
CAGAACACCCCCATCGGCGACGGCCCCGTGCTGCTGCCCGACAACCACTACCTGAGCACCCAGTCCGCCC
TGAGCAAAGACCCCAACGAGAAGCGCGATCACATGGTCCTGCTGGAGTTCGTGACCGCCGCCGGGATCAC
TCTCGGCATGGACGAGCTGTACAAGTAAAGCGGCCGCACTCCTCAGGTGCAGGCTGCCTATCAGAAGGTG
GTGGCTGGTGTGGCCAATGCCCTGGCTCACAAATACCACTGAGATCTTTTTCCCTCTGCCAAAAATTATG
GGGACATCATGAAGCCCCTTGAGCATCTGACTTCTGGCTAATAAAGGAAATTTATTTTCATTGCAATAGT
GTGTTGGAATTTTTTGTGTCTCTCACTCGGAAGGACATATGGGAGGGCAAATCATTTAAAACATCAGAAT
GAGTATTTGGTTTAGAGTTTGGCAACATATGCCCATATGCTGGCTGCCATGAACAAAGGTTGGCTATAAA
GAGGTCATCAGTATATGAAACAGCCCCCTGCTGTCCATTCCTTATTCCATAGAAAAGCCTTGACTTGAGG
TTAGATTTTTTTTATATTTTGTTTTGTGTTATTTTTTTCTTTAACATCCCTAAAATTTTCCTTACATGTT
TTACTAGCCAGATTTTTCCTCCTCTCCTGACTACTCCCAGTCATAGCTGTCCCTCTTCTCTTATGGAGAT
CCCTCGACCTGCAGCCCAAGCTTGGCGTAATCATGGTCATAGCTGTTTCCTGTGTGAAATTGTTATCCGC
TCACAATTCCACACAACATACGAGCCGGAAGCATAAAGTGTAAAGCCTGGGGTGCCTAATGAGTGAGCTA
ACTCACATTAATTGCGTTGCGCTCACTGCCCGCTTTCCAGTCGGGAAACCTGTCGTGCCAGCGGATCCGC
ATCTCAATTAGTCAGCAACCATAGTCCCGCCCCTAACTCCGCCCATCCCGCCCCTAACTCCGCCCAGTTC
CGCCCATTCTCCGCCCCATGGCTGACTAATTTTTTTTATTTATGCAGAGGCCGAGGCCGCCTCGGCCTCT
GAGCTATTCCAGAAGTAGTGAGGAGGCTTTTTTGGAGGCCTAGGCTTTTGCAAAAAGCTAACTTGTTTAT
TGCAGCTTATAATGGTTACAAATAAAGCAATAGCATCACAAATTTCACAAATAAAGCATTTTTTTCACTG
CATTCTAGTTGTGGTTTGTCCAAACTCATCAATGTATCTTATCATGTCTGGATCCGCTGCATTAATGAAT
CGGCCAACGCGCGGGGAGAGGCGGTTTGCGTATTGGGCGCTCTTCCGCTTCCTCGCTCACTGACTCGCTG
CGCTCGGTCGTTCGGCTGCGGCGAGCGGTATCAGCTCACTCAAAGGCGGTAATACGGTTATCCACAGAAT
CAGGGGATAACGCAGGAAAGAACATGTGAGCAAAAGGCCAGCAAAAGGCCAGGAACCGTAAAAAGGCCGC
GTTGCTGGCGTTTTTCCATAGGCTCCGCCCCCCTGACGAGCATCACAAAAATCGACGCTCAAGTCAGAGG
TGGCGAAACCCGACAGGACTATAAAGATACCAGGCGTTTCCCCCTGGAAGCTCCCTCGTGCGCTCTCCTG
TTCCGACCCTGCCGCTTACCGGATACCTGTCCGCCTTTCTCCCTTCGGGAAGCGTGGCGCTTTCTCATAG
CTCACGCTGTAGGTATCTCAGTTCGGTGTAGGTCGTTCGCTCCAAGCTGGGCTGTGTGCACGAACCCCCC
GTTCAGCCCGACCGCTGCGCCTTATCCGGTAACTATCGTCTTGAGTCCAACCCGGTAAGACACGACTTAT
CGCCACTGGCAGCAGCCACTGGTAACAGGATTAGCAGAGCGAGGTATGTAGGCGGTGCTACAGAGTTCTT
GAAGTGGTGGCCTAACTACGGCTACACTAGAAGAACAGTATTTGGTATCTGCGCTCTGCTGAAGCCAGTT
ACCTTCGGAAAAAGAGTTGGTAGCTCTTGATCCGGCAAACAAACCACCGCTGGTAGCGGTGGTTTTTTTG
TTTGCAAGCAGCAGATTACGCGCAGAAAAAAAGGATCTCAAGAAGATCCTTTGATCTTTTCTACGGGGTC
TGACGCTCAGTGGAACGAAAACTCACGTTAAGGGATTTTGGTCATGAGATTATCAAAAAGGATCTTCACC
TAGATCCTTTTAAATTAAAAATGAAGTTTTAAATCAATCTAAAGTATATATGAGTAAACTTGGTCTGACA
GTTACCAATGCTTAATCAGTGAGGCACCTATCTCAGCGATCTGTCTATTTCGTTCATCCATAGTTGCCTG
ACTCCCCGTCGTGTAGATAACTACGATACGGGAGGGCTTACCATCTGGCCCCAGTGCTGCAATGATACCG
CGAGACCCACGCTCACCGGCTCCAGATTTATCAGCAATAAACCAGCCAGCCGGAAGGGCCGAGCGCAGAA
GTGGTCCTGCAACTTTATCCGCCTCCATCCAGTCTATTAATTGTTGCCGGGAAGCTAGAGTAAGTAGTTC
GCCAGTTAATAGTTTGCGCAACGTTGTTGCCATTGCTACAGGCATCGTGGTGTCACGCTCGTCGTTTGGT
ATGGCTTCATTCAGCTCCGGTTCCCAACGATCAAGGCGAGTTACATGATCCCCCATGTTGTGCAAAAAAG
CGGTTAGCTCCTTCGGTCCTCCGATCGTTGTCAGAAGTAAGTTGGCCGCAGTGTTATCACTCATGGTTAT
GGCAGCACTGCATAATTCTCTTACTGTCATGCCATCCGTAAGATGCTTTTCTGTGACTGGTGAGTACTCA
ACCAAGTCATTCTGAGAATAGTGTATGCGGCGACCGAGTTGCTCTTGCCCGGCGTCAATACGGGATAATA
CCGCGCCACATAGCAGAACTTTAAAAGTGCTCATCATTGGAAAACGTTCTTCGGGGCGAAAACTCTCAAG
GATCTTACCGCTGTTGAGATCCAGTTCGATGTAACCCACTCGTGCACCCAACTGATCTTCAGCATCTTTT
ACTTTCACCAGCGTTTCTGGGTGAGCAAAAACAGGAAGGCAAAATGCCGCAAAAAAGGGAATAAGGGCGA
CACGGAAATGTTGAATACTCATACTCTTCCTTTTTCAATATTATTGAAGCATTTATCAGGGTTATTGTCT
CATGAGCGGATACATATTTGAATGTATTTAGAAAAATAAACAAATAGGGGTTCCGCGCACATTTCCCCGA
AAAGTGCCACCTGG
Features (pLannotate 1.2.2; 17 found; start..end, strand, type, name):
      4..22      +  enhancer       CMV enhancer (fragment): human cytomegalovirus immediate early enhancer
     36..1217    +  promoter       EF-1α promoter: strong constitutive promoter for human elongation factor EF-1α
   1219..1255    +  misc_feature   MCS (fragment): multiple cloning site
   1269..1988    +  CDS            EGFP: the original enhanced GFP (Yang et al., 1996) mammalian codon-optimized
   1998..2069    +  CDS            HBB (fragment): HBB_PONPY - Experimental evidence at transcript level: Swiss-Prot protein existence level 2. Involved in oxygen transport from the lung to the various peripheral tissues. From Pongo pygmaeus (Bornean orangutan).
   2140..2195    +  polyA_signal   β-globin poly(A) signal: rabbit β-globin polyadenylation signal (Gil and Proudfoot, 1987)
   2580..2596    -  protein_bind   lac operator: The lac repressor binds to the lac operator to inhibit transcription in E. coli. This inhibition can be relieved by adding lactose or isopropyl-β-D-thiogalactopyranoside (IPTG). lac repressor encoded by lacI
   2604..2634    -  promoter       lac promoter: promoter for the E. coli lac operon
   2649..2670    -  protein_bind   CAP binding site: CAP binding activates transcription in the presence of cAMP. E. coli catabolite activator protein
   2683..2722    -  CDS            lacI (fragment): lac repressor; lacI; The lac repressor binds to the lac operator to inhibit transcription in E. coli. This inhibition can be relieved by adding lactose or isopropyl-β-D-thiogalactopyranoside (IPTG).
   2729..2751    +  promoter       SV40 promoter (fragment): SV40 enhancer and early promoter
   2775..2910    +  rep_origin     SV40 ori: SV40 origin of replication
   2930..3064    +  polyA_signal   SV40 poly(A) signal: SV40 polyadenylation signal
   3066..3120    -  CDS            lacI (fragment): lac repressor; lacI; The lac repressor binds to the lac operator to inhibit transcription in E. coli. This inhibition can be relieved by adding lactose or isopropyl-β-D-thiogalactopyranoside (IPTG).
   3303..3891    -  rep_origin     ori: high-copy-number ColE1/pMB1/pBR322/pUC origin of replication
   4062..4922    -  CDS            AmpR: β-lactamase; bla; confers resistance to ampicillin, carbenicillin, and related antibiotics
   4923..5027    -  promoter       AmpR promoter: bla
