[The description below was written by a language model from this plasmid's Addgene catalogue record and pLannotate feature annotations shown in this document.]
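Description:
pEF-GFP is a mammalian expression plasmid of about 5.05 kb, built on the pCAGEN backbone, in which the human EF-1α (EEF1A1) promoter drives EGFP. The catalogued "insert" is the roughly 1.2 kb promoter fragment itself rather than a coding sequence. It was introduced between a SpeI site, which was destroyed during cloning, and a NotI site, which was retained. A very short residual fragment of the CMV enhancer lies just upstream of it, which would fit replacement of the CAG promoter expected in a pCAGEN-type backbone, although the record does not say this explicitly. Downstream of the promoter are a remnant of a multiple cloning site, the mammalian codon-optimized EGFP open reading frame, and a rabbit β-globin polyadenylation signal. A short region annotated as a β-globin coding fragment precedes the poly(A) signal and is most likely part of the globin 3′ sequence rather than an expressed element.

The plasmid is propagated in E. coli through a high-copy ColE1/pUC-type origin and selected with ampicillin via the β-lactamase gene under its own promoter. The backbone also carries an SV40 origin of replication with an adjacent SV40 poly(A) signal, which can support episomal replication in cells expressing large T antigen. Vestigial lac promoter, operator, CAP site and lacI fragments are also present and have no role in mammalian expression.

The construct gives strong constitutive GFP expression in mammalian cells. The associated publication concerns in vivo and in vitro electroporation of the rodent retina, where such a plasmid would serve as a reporter for marking transfected cells, and plausibly for comparing promoter activity.
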