Addgene plasmid #11154: pEF-GFP
Purpose: Mammalian expression vector for expression of GFP (EF1a promoter)
Depositing lab: Connie Cepko. Depositing organization: Harvard Medical School. Publication: Electroporation and RNA interference in the rodent retina in vivo and in vitro. Matsuda T, Cepko CL. Proc Natl Acad Sci U S A. 2004 Jan 6. 101(1):16-22. 10.1073/pnas.2235688100 PubMed 14603031.
Backbone
  Vector backbone: pCAGEN
  Backbone size w/o insert (bp): 3086
  Vector type: Mammalian Expression
Growth in bacteria
  Bacterial resistance: Ampicillin, 100 μg/mL
  Growth temperature: 37°C
  Growth strain: DH5alpha
  Copy number: High Copy
Gene/Insert
  Gene/Insert name: EF1 alpha promoter (alt names: EF1A1 promoter; eukaryotic translation elongation factor 1 alpha 1; EF1A1)
  Species: H. sapiens (human)
  Insert size (bp): 1188
  Entrez Gene: EEF1A1 (a.k.a. CCS-3, CCS3, EE1A1, EEF-1, EEF1A, EF-Tu, EF1A, EF1A1, EF1alpha1, GRAF-1EF, LENG7, PTI1, eEF1A-1)
  Tag / fusion protein: EGFP (C terminal on backbone)
  Cloning method: Restriction Enzyme; 5′ cloning site SpeI (destroyed during cloning); 3′ cloning site NotI (not destroyed)
  Sequencing primers: 5′ na; 3′ EGFP-N
Resource information
  A portion of this plasmid was derived from a plasmid made by: The EF1 alpha promoter (Kim et al., Gene 91, 217-273 (1990)) was obtained from Dr. S. Sugano (Univ. of Tokyo).
Terms and licenses: Academic/Nonprofit Terms; Industry Terms: Not Available to Industry
How to cite: pEF-GFP was a gift from Connie Cepko (Addgene plasmid # 11154 ; http://n2t.net/addgene:11154 ; RRID:Addgene_11154)
