>Addgene plasmid #11154 | pEF-GFP | addgene partial sequence | sequence record 80479 | EF1a-F 5'-TCAAGCCTCAGACAGTGGTTC-3'
GGTGTCGTGAGGAATTCTGCAGTCGACGGTACCGCGGGCCCGGGATCCACCGGTCGCCACCATGGTGAGC
AAGGGCGAGGAGCTGTTCACCGGGGTGGTGCCCATCCTGGTCGAGCTGGACGGCGACGTAAACGGCCACA
AGTTCAGCGTGTCCGGCGAGGGCGAGGGCGATGCCACCTACGGCAAGCTGACCCTGAAGTTCATCTGCAC
CACCGGCAAGCTGCCCGTGCCCTGGCCCACCCTCGTGACCACCCTGACCTACGGCGTGCAGTGCTTCAGC
CGCTACCCCGACCACATGAAGCAGCACGACTTCTTCAAGTCCGCCATGCCCGAAGGCTACGTCCAGGAGC
GCACCATCTTCTTCAAGGACGACGGCAACTACAAGACCCGCGCCGAGGTGAAGTTCGAGGGCGACACCCT
GGTGAACCGCATCGAGCTGAAGGGCATCGACTTCAAGGAGGACGGCAACATCCTGGGGCACAAGCTGGAG
TACAACTACAACAGCCACAACGTCTATATCATGGCCGACAAGCAGAAGAACGGCATCAAGGTGAACTTCA
AGATCCGCCACAACATCGAGGACGGCAGCGTGCAGCTCGCCGACCACTACCAGCAGAACACCCCCATCGG
CGACGGCCCCGTGCTGCTGCCCGACAACCACTACCTGAGCACCCAGTCCGCCCTGAGCAAAGACCCCAAC
GAGAAGCGCGATCACATGGTCCTGCTGGAGTTCGTGACCGCCGCCGGGATCACTCTCGGCATGGACGAGC
TGTACAAGTAAAGCGGCCGCACTCCTCAGGTGCAGGCTGCCTATCAGAAGGTGGTGGCTGGTGTGGCCAA
TGCCCTGGCTCACAAATACCACTGAGATCTTTTTCCCTCTGCCAAAAATTATGGGGACATCATGAAGCCC
CTTGAGCATCTGACTTCTGGCTAATAAAGGAAATTTATTTTCATTGCAATAGTGTGTTGGAATTTTTTGT
GTCTCTCACTCG
