>Addgene plasmid #11154 | pEF-GFP | addgene partial sequence | sequence record 80483 | EGFP-N 5'-CGTCGCCGTCCAGCTCGACCAG-3'
CCGGTGAACAGCTCCTCGCCCTTGCTCACCATGGTGGCGACCGGTGGATCCCGGGCCCGCGGTACCGTCG
ACTGCAGAATTCCTCACGACACCTGAAATGGAAGAAAAAAACTTTGAACCACTGTCTGAGGCTTGAGAAT
GAACCAAGATCCAAACTCAAAAAGGGCAAATTCCAAGGAGAATTACATCAAGTGCCAAGCTGGCCTAACT
TCAGTCTCCACCCACTCAGTGTGGGGAAACTCCATCGCATAAAACCCCTCCCCCCAACCTAAAGACGACG
TACTCCAAAAGCTCGAGAACTAATCGAGGTGCCTGGACGGCGCCCGGTACTCCGTGGAGTCACATGAAGC
GACGGCTGAGGACGGAAAGGCCCTTTTCCTTTGTGTGGGTGACTCACCCGCCCGCTCTCCCGAGCGCCGC
GTCCTCCATTTTGAGCTCCCTGCAGCAGGGCCGGGAAGCGGCCATCTTTCCGCTCACGCAACTGGTGCCG
ACCGGGCCAGCCTTGCCGCCCAGGGCGGGGCGATACACGGCGGCGCGAGGCCAGGCACCAGAGCAGGCCG
GCCAGCTTGAGACTACCCCCGTCCGATTCTCGGTGGCCGCGCTCGCAGGCCCCGCCTCGCCGAACATGTG
CGCTGGGACGCACGGGCCCCGTCGCCGCCCGCGGCCCCAAAAACCGAAATACCAGTGTGCAGATCTTGGC
CCGCATTTACAAGACTATCTTGCCAGAAAAAAAGCGTCGCAGCAGGTCATCAAAAATTTTAAATGGCTAG
AGACTTATCGAAAGCAGCGAGACAGGCGCGAAGGTGCCACCAGATTCGCACGCGGCGGCCCCAGCGCCCA
GGCCAGGCCTCAACTCAAGCACGAGGCGAAGGGGCTCCTTAAGCGCAAGGCCTCGAACTCTCCCACCCAC
TTCCAACCCGAAGCTCGGGATCAAGAATCACGTACTGCAGCCAGGGGCGTGGAAGTAATTCAAGGCACGC
AAGGGCCATAACCCGTAAAGAGGCCAGGCCCGCGGGAACCACACACGGCACTTACCTGTGTTCTGGCGGC
AAACCCGTTGCGAAAA
